>Addgene plasmid #201788 | pCS-lpp0.2-H38A | addgene full sequence | sequence record 400833 | Addgene NGS Result
TAAGAAACCATTATTATCATGACATTAACCTATAAAAATAGGCGTATCACGAGGCCCTTTCGTCTTCACC
TCGAGATCAAAAAAATATTGACAACATAAAAAACTTTGTGTTGCTGGTGTAACGGAATTCATTAAAGAGG
AGAAAGGTACCATGAGAGTATTAAAATACGCCATATTAGGGCTTTTGCGAAAAGGCGAATTGAGTGGATA
CGATATTACGAGTTATTTTAAAGAGGAGCTCGGCCAGTTTTGGAGCGCCAAGGCCAGCCAGATTTACCCT
GAGCTCAAAAAGCTGACGGATGAAGGATTTATCACGTTCCGGACAACGATTCAGGGCACAAAGCTGGAGA
AAAAGATGTACACCCTGACAGACAGCGGAAAGCAGGAGCTGCATGACTGGCTGATCCGCCACCAGCCGAT
ACCCGAGACGGTGAAGGATGAATTTATGCTGAAGGCTTATTTCATTTCTTGTCTATCGCGCCAGGAGGCT
TCTGATTTGTTCAAAGACCAGCTGCAAAAACGCCAGGCCAAGCTTTCTGACTTACAGGGAAGCTATGAAA
AGCTTATGGCTTCAGCAGAGCCGATGTCATTTTCTTCACCGGACTTCGGCCACTATCTTGTGCTAACGAA
AGCGCTGGAGCGGGAGAAAAATTACGTTTCTTGGCTGGAATCAATTTTAGCTATGATAGATAAGGATTAA
GGATCCCATGGTACGCGTGCTAGAGGCATCAAATAAAACGAAAGGCTCAGTCGAAAGACTGGGCCTTTCG
TTTTATCTGTTGTTTGTCGGTGAACGCTCTCCTGAGTAGGACAAATCCGCCGCCCTAGACCTAGGGATAT
ATTCCGCTTCCTCGCTCACTGACTCGCTACGCTCGGTCGTTCGACTGCGGCGAGCGGAAATGGCTTACGA
ACGGGGCGGAGATTTCCTGGAAGATGCCAGGAAGATACTTAACAGGGAAGTGAGAGGGCCGCGGCAAAGC
CGTTTTTCCATAGGCTCCGCCCCCCTGACAAGCATCACGAAATCTGACGCTCAAATCAGTGGTGGCGAAA
CCCGACAGGACTATAAAGATACCAGGCGTTTCCCCCTGGCGGCTCCCTCGTGCGCTCTCCTGTTCCTGCC
TTTCGGTTTACCGGTGTCATTCCGCTGTTATGGCCGCGTTTGTCTCATTCCACGCCTGACACTCAGTTCC
GGGTAGGCAGTTCGCTCCAAGCTGGACTGTATGCACGAACCCCCCGTTCAGTCCGACCGCTGCGCCTTAT
CCGGTAACTATCGTCTTGAGTCCAACCCGGAAAGACATGCAAAAGCACCACTGGCAGCAGCCACTGGTAA
TTGATTTAGAGGAGTTAGTCTTGAAGTCATGCGCCGGTTAAGGCTAAACTGAAAGGACAAGTTTTGGTGA
CTGCGCTCCTCCAAGCCAGTTACCTCGGTTCAAAGAGTTGGTAGCTCAGAGAACCTTCGAAAAACCGCCC
TGCAAGGCGGTTTTTTCGTTTTCAGAGCAAGAGATTACGCGCAGACCAAAACGATCTCAAGAAGATCATC
TTATTAATCAGATAAAATATTTCTAGATTTCAGTGCAATTTATCTCTTCAAATGTAGCACCTGAAGTCAG
CCCCATACGATATAAGTTGTTACTAGTGCTTGGATTCTCACCAATAAAAAACGCCCGGCGGCAACCGAGC
GTTCTGAACAAATCCAGATGGAGTTCTGAGGTCATTACTGGATCTATCAACAGGAGTCCAAGCGAGCTCT
CGAACCCCAGAGTCCCGCTCAGAAGAACTCGTCAAGAAGGCGATAGAAGGCGATGCGCTGCGAATCGGGA
GCGGCGATACCGTAAAGCACGAGGAAGCGGTCAGCCCATTCGCCGCCAAGCTCTTCAGCAATATCACGGG
TAGCCAACGCTATGTCCTGATAGCGGTCCGCCACACCCAGCCGGCCACAGTCGATGAATCCAGAAAAGCG
GCCATTTTCCACCATGATATTCGGCAAGCAGGCATCGCCATGGGTCACGACGAGATCCTCGCCGTCGGGC
ATGCGCGCCTTGAGCCTGGCGAACAGTTCGGCTGGCGCGAGCCCCTGATGCTCTTCGTCCAGATCATCCT
GATCGACAAGACCGGCTTCCATCCGAGTACGTGCTCGCTCGATGCGATGTTTCGCTTGGTGGTCGAATGG
GCAGGTAGCCGGATCAAGCGTATGCAGCCGCCGCATTGCATCAGCCATGATGGATACTTTCTCGGCAGGA
GCAAGGTGAGATGACAGGAGATCCTGCCCCGGCACTTCGCCCAATAGCAGCCAGTCCCTTCCCGCTTCAG
TGACAACGTCGAGCACAGCTGCGCAAGGAACGCCCGTCGTGGCCAGCCACGATAGCCGCGCTGCCTCGTC
CTGCAGTTCATTCAGGGCACCGGACAGGTCGGTCTTGACAAAAAGAACCGGGCGCCCCTGCGCTGACAGC
CGGAACACGGCGGCATCAGAGCAGCCGATTGTCTGTTGTGCCCAGTCATAGCCGAATAGCCTCTCCACCC
AAGCGGCCGGAGAACCTGCGTGCAATCCATCTTGTTCAATCATGCGAAACGATCCTCATCCTGTCTCTTG
ATCAGATCTTGATCCCCTGCGCCATCAGATCCTTGGCGGCAAGAAAGCCATCCAGTTTACTTTGCAGGGC
TTCCCAACCTTACCAGAGGGCGCCCCAGCTGGCAATTCCGACGTC
Features (pLannotate 1.2.2; 7 found; start..end, strand, type, name):
    152..697     +  CDS            padR: PADR_BACSU - Also known as yfiO. Protein predicted: Swiss-Prot protein existence level 4. Negative transcriptional regulator of padC phenolic acid decarboxylase. From Bacillus subtilis (strain 168).
    730..816     +  terminator     rrnB T1 terminator: Escherichia coli rrnB; transcription terminator T1 from the E. coli rrnB gene
    842..897     -  rep_origin     RSF ori (fragment): Plasmids containing the RSF 1030 origin of replication can be propagated in E. coli cells that contain additional plasmids with compatible origins.
    985..1530    -  rep_origin     p15A ori: Plasmids containing the medium-copy-number p15A origin of replication can be propagated in E. coli cells that contain a second plasmid with the ColE1 origin.
   1644..1738    -  terminator     lambda t0 terminator: transcription terminator from phage lambda
   1772..2563    -  CDS            neo: KKA2_KLEPN - Also known as kan, nptII. Experimental evidence at protein level: Swiss-Prot protein existence level 1. Resistance to kanamycin, neomycin, paromomycin, ribostamycin, butirosin and gentamicin B. From Klebsiella pneumoniae.
   2595..9       -  CDS            tnpA (fragment) (across the origin): TN5P_ECOLX - Also known as tnp. Experimental evidence at protein level: Swiss-Prot protein existence level 1. Mediates transposition of transposon Tn5 by a 'cut and paste' mechanism. First, the monomeric transposase binds the 19 bp inverted DNA repeats flanking the transposon. Then, dimerization of the DNA- bound transposase creates a synaptic DNA complex. After nicking of the first DNA strand, excision of the transposon proceeds through a series of intermediates. The transposase then mediates the insertion of the transposon at a new site by strand transfer. The activity of the wild- type tran
