[The description below was written by a language model from this plasmid's Addgene catalogue record and pLannotate feature annotations shown in this document.]
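Description:
pCS-lpp0.2-H38A is a small (about 2.7 kb) bacterial expression plasmid that produces a point mutant of PadR, the Bacillus subtilis transcriptional regulator that naturally represses the phenolic acid decarboxylase gene padC. It derives from the parent construct pCS-lpp0.2-PadR and differs by the H38A substitution in the PadR coding sequence. The catalogue describes the protein as a regulator able to respond to p-coumaric acid, and the plasmid comes from work on tuning the dynamic behaviour of a p-coumaric acid biosensor, so it serves as the regulator-supplying component of such a system. A separate reporter or pathway construct carrying a PadR-controlled promoter would presumably be needed, since none is present here.

The annotated features show the padR open reading frame followed by the E. coli rrnB T1 terminator. No promoter is annotated upstream. The name suggests a variant of the constitutive lpp promoter, but the record does not state this explicitly. Replication is provided by a p15A origin, which is compatible with ColE1-type plasmids and so allows co-maintenance with a second construct. A short fragment matching the RSF origin is also detected beside it. The catalogue lists the plasmid as high copy, whereas p15A is generally regarded as medium copy, a discrepancy the record does not resolve. Selection is by kanamycin through the neo (nptII) gene, which is followed by the lambda t0 terminator. The adjacent short fragment of the Tn5 transposase is most likely residual sequence carried along with the resistance cassette, not a functional element. The plasmid is propagated in standard E. coli cloning strains.
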