Addgene plasmid #201788: pCS-lpp0.2-H38A
Purpose: mutant of PadR; transcriptional regulator can respond to p-coumaric acid
Depositing lab: Yajun Yan. Depositing organization: University of Georgia. Publication: Optimization of a p-Coumaric Acid Biosensor System for Versatile Dynamic Performance. Jiang T, Li C, Yan Y. ACS Synth Biol. 2021 Jan 15;10(1):132-144. doi: 10.1021/acssynbio.0c00500. Epub 2020 Dec 30. PubMed 33378169.
Backbone
  Vector backbone: pCS-lpp0.2-PadR
  Vector type: Bacterial Expression
Growth in bacteria
  Bacterial resistance: Kanamycin, 50 μg/mL
  Growth temperature: 37°C
  Growth strain: DH5alpha
  Copy number: High Copy
Gene/Insert
  Gene/Insert name: PadR
  Species: Bacillus subtilis
  Mutation: H38A
  Entrez Gene: padR (a.k.a. EO946_RS04470, EO946_04470)
  Cloning method: Restriction Enzyme; 5′ cloning site unknown (unknown if destroyed); 3′ cloning site unknown (unknown if destroyed)
  Sequencing primers: 5′ unknown
Terms and licenses: Academic/Nonprofit Terms; Industry Terms
How to cite: pCS-lpp0.2-H38A was a gift from Yajun Yan (Addgene plasmid # 201788 ; http://n2t.net/addgene:201788 ; RRID:Addgene_201788)
